>Addgene plasmid #197232 | pKeratin-iRFP670-N1 | addgene full sequence | sequence record 387901 | Addgene NGS Result
GGATAACCGTATTACCGCCATGCATTAGTTATTAATAGTAATCAATTACGGGGTCATTAGTTCATAGCCC
ATATATGGAGTTCCGCGTTACATAACTTACGGTAAATGGCCCGCCTGGCTGACCGCCCAACGACCCCCGC
CCATTGACGTCAATAATGACGTATGTTCCCATAGTAACGCCAATAGGGACTTTCCATTGACGTCAATGGG
TGGAGTATTTACGGTAAACTGCCCACTTGGCAGTACATCAAGTGTATCATATGCCAAGTACGCCCCCTAT
TGACGTCAATGACGGTAAATGGCCCGCCTGGCATTATGCCCAGTACATGACCTTATGGGACTTTCCTACT
TGGCAGTACATCTACGTATTAGTCATCGCTATTACCATGGTGATGCGGTTTTGGCAGTACATCAATGGGC
GTGGATAGCGGTTTGACTCACGGGGATTTCCAAGTCTCCACCCCATTGACGTCAATGGGAGTTTGTTTTG
GCACCAAAATCAACGGGACTTTTCAAAATGTCGTAACAACTCCGCCCCATTGACGCAAATGGGCGGTAGG
CGTGTACGGTGGGAGGTCTATATAAGCAGAGCTGGTTTAGTGAACCGTCAGATCCGCTAGCACCATGAGC
TTCACCACTCGCTCCACCTTCTCCACCAACTACCGGTCCCTGGGCTCTGTCCAGGCGCCCAGCTACGGCG
CCCGGCCGGTCAGCAGCGCGGCCAGCGTCTATGCAGGCGCTGGGGGCTCTGGTTCCCGGATCTCCGTGTC
CCGCTCCACCAGCTTCAGGGGCGGCATGGGGTCCGGGGGCCTGGCCACCGGGATAGCCGGGGGTCTGGCA
GGAATGGGAGGCATCCAGAACGAGAAGGAGACCATGCAAAGCCTGAACGACCGCCTGGCCTCTTACCTGG
ACAGAGTGAGGAGCCTGGAGACCGAGAACCGGAGGCTGGAGAGCAAAATCCGGGAGCACTTGGAGAAGAA
GGGACCCCAGGTCAGAGACTGGAGCCATTACTTCAAGATCATCGAGGACCTGAGGGCTCAGATCTTCGCA
AATACTGTGGACAATGCCCGCATCGTTCTGCAGATTGACAATGCCCGTCTTGCTGCTGATGACTTTAGAG
TCAAGTATGAGACAGAGCTGGCCATGCGCCAGTCTGTGGAGAACGACATCCATGGGCTCCGCAAGGTCAT
TGATGACACCAATATCACACGACTGCAGCTGGAGACAGAGATCGAGGCTCTCAAGGAGGAGCTGCTCTTC
ATGAAGAAGAACCACGAAGAGGAAGTAAAAGGCCTACAAGCCCAGATTGCCAGCTCTGGGTTGACCGTGG
AGGTAGATGCCCCCAAATCTCAGGACCTCGCCAAGATCATGGCAGACATCCGGGCCCAATATGACGAGCT
GGCTCGGAAGAACCGAGAGGAGCTAGACAAGTACTGGTCTCAGCAGATTGAGGAGAGCACCACAGTGCTC
ACCACACAGTCTGCTGAGGTTGGAGCTGCTGAGACGACGCTCACAGAGCTGAGACGTACAGTCCAGTCCT
TGGAGATCGACCTGGACTCCATGAGAAATCTGAAGGCCAGCTTGGAGAACAGCCTGAGGGAGGTGGAGGC
CCGCTACGCCCTACAGATGGAGCAGCTCAACGGGATCCTGCTGCACCTTGAGTCAGAGCTGGCACAGACC
CGGGCAGAGGGACAGCGCCAGGCCCAGGAGTATGAGGCCCTGCTGAACATCAAGGTCAAGCTGGAGGCTG
AGATCGCCACCTACCGCCGCCTGCTGGAAGATGGCGAGGACTTTAATCTTGGTGATGCCTTGGACAGCAG
CAACTCCATGCAAACCATCCAAAAGACCACCACCCGCCGGATAGTGGATGGCAAAGTGGTGTCTGAGACC
AATGACACCAAAGTTCTGAGGCATCGAATTCTGCAGTCGACGGTACCACCGGTCATGGCGCGTAAGGTCG
ATCTCACCTCCTGCGATCGCGAGCCGATCCACATCCCCGGCAGCATTCAGCCGTGCGGCTGCCTGCTAGC
CTGCGACGCGCAGGCGGTGCGGATCACGCGCATTACGGAAAATGCCGGCGCGTTCTTTGGACGCGAAACT
CCGCGGGTCGGTGAGCTACTCGCCGATTACTTCGGCGAGACCGAAGCCCATGCGCTGCGCAACGCACTGG
CGCAGTCCTCCGATCCAAAGCGACCGGCGCTGATCTTCGGTTGGCGCGACGGCCTGACCGGCCGCACCTT
CGACATCTCACTGCATCGCCATGACGGTACATCGATCATCGAGTTCGAGCCTGCGGCGGCCGAACAGGCC
GACAATCCGCTGCGGCTGACGCGGCAGATCATCGCGCGCACCAAAGAACTGAAGTCGCTCGAAGAGATGG
CCGCACGGGTGCCGCGCTATCTGCAGGCGATGCTCGGCTATCACCGCGTGATGTTGTACCGCTTCGCGGA
CGACGGCTCCGGGATGGTGATCGGCGAGGCGAAGCGCAGCGACCTCGAGAGCTTTCTCGGTCAGCACTTT
CCGGCGTCGCTGGTCCCGCAGCAGGCGCGGCTACTGTACTTGAAGAACGCGATCCGCGTGGTCTCGGATT
CGCGCGGCATCAGCAGCCGGATCGTGCCCGAGCACGACGCCTCCGGCGCCGCGCTCGATCTGTCGTTCGC
GCACCTGCGCAGCATCTCGCCCTGCCATCTCGAATTTCTGCGGAACATGGGCGTCAGCGCCTCGATGTCG
CTGTCGATCATCATTGACGGCACGCTATGGGGATTGATCATCTGTCATCATTACGAGCCGCGTGCCGTGC
CGATGGCGCAGCGCGTCGCGGCCGAAATGTTCGCCGACTTCTTATCGCTGCACTTCACCGCCGCCCACCA
CCAACGCTAGGCGGCCGCGACTCTAGATCATAATCAGCCATACCACATTTGTAGAGGTTTTACTTGCTTT
AAAAAACCTCCCACACCTCCCCCTGAACCTGAAACATAAAATGAATGCAATTGTTGTTGTTAACTTGTTT
ATTGCAGCTTATAATGGTTACAAATAAAGCAATAGCATCACAAATTTCACAAATAAAGCATTTTTTTCAC
TGCATTCTAGTTGTGGTTTGTCCAAACTCATCAATGTATCTTAAGGCGTAAATTGTAAGCGTTAATATTT
TGTTAAAATTCGCGTTAAATTTTTGTTAAATCAGCTCATTTTTTAACCAATAGGCCGAAATCGGCAAAAT
CCCTTATAAATCAAAAGAATAGACCGAGATAGGGT
[37 nt withheld, positions 3256-3292]
AAAGAACGTGGACTCCAACGTCAAAGG
[49 nt withheld, positions 3320-3368]
T
[91 nt withheld, positions 3370-3460]
G
[124 nt withheld, positions 3462-3585]
CAGGTGGCACTTTTCGGGGAAATGTGCGCGGAACCCCTATTTGTTTATTTTTCTAAATACATTCAAATAT
GTATCCGCTCATGAGACAATAACCCTGATAAATGCTTCAATAATATTGAAAAAGGAAGAGTCCTGAGGCG
GAAAGAACCAGCTGTGGAATGTGTGTCAGTTAGGGTGTGGAAAGTCCCCAGGCTCCCCAGCAGGCAGAAG
TATGCAAAGCATGCATCTCAATTAGTCAGCAACCAGGTGTGGAAAGTCCCCAGGCTCCCCAGCAGGCAGA
AGTATGCAAAGCATGCATCTCAATTAGTCAGCAACCATAGTCCCGCCCCTAACTCCGCCCATCCCGCCCC
TAACTCCGCCCAGTTCCGCCCATTCTCCGCCCCATGGCTGACTAATTTTTTTTATTTATGCAGAGGCCGA
GGCCGCCTCGGCCTCTGAGCTATTCCAGAAGTAGTGAGGAGGCTTTTTTGGAGGCCTAGGCTTTTGCAAA
GATCGATCAAGAGACAGGATGAGGATCGTTTCGCATGATTGAACAAGATGGATTGCACGCAGGTTCTCCG
GCCGCTTGGGTGGAGAGGCTATTCGGCTATGACTGGGCACAACAGACAATCGGCTGCTCTGATGCCGCCG
TGTTCCGGCTGTCAGCGCAGGGGCGCCCGGTTCTTTTTGTCAAGACCGACCTGTCCGGTGCCCTGAATGA
ACTGCAAGACGAGGCAGCGCGGCTATCGTGGCTGGCCACGACGGGCGTTCCTTGCGCAGCTGTGCTCGAC
GTTGTCACTGAAGCGGGAAGGGACTGGCTGCTATTGGGCGAAGTGCCGGGGCAGGATCTCCTGTCATCTC
ACCTTGCTCCTGCCGAGAAAGTATCCATCATGGCTGATGCAATGCGGCGGCTGCATACGCTTGATCCGGC
TACCTGCCCATTCGACCACCAAGCGAAACATCGCATCGAGCGAGCACGTACTCGGATGGAAGCCGGTCTT
GTCGATCAGGATGATCTGGACGAAGAGCATCAGGGGCTCGCGCCAGCCGAACTGTTCGCCAGGCTCAAGG
CGAGCATGCCCGACGGCGAGGATCTCGTCGTGACCCATGGCGATGCCTGCTTGCCGAATATCATGGTGGA
AAATGGCCGCTTTTCTGGATTCATCGACTGTGGCCGGCTGGGTGTGGCGGACCGCTATCAGGACATAGCG
TTGGCTACCCGTGATATTGCTGAAGAGCTTGGCGGCGAATGGGCTGACCGCTTCCTCGTGCTTTACGGTA
TCGCCGCTCCCGATTCGCAGCGCATCGCCTTCTATCGCCTTCTTGACGAGTTCTTCTGAGCGGGACTCTG
GGGTTCGAAATGACCGACCAAGCGACGCCCAACCTGCCATCACGAGATTTCGATTCCACCGCCGCCTTCT
ATGAAAGGTTGGGCTTCGGAATCGTTTTCCGGGACGCCGGCTGGATGATCCTCCAGCGCGGGGATCTCAT
GCTGGAGTTCTTCGCCCACCCTAGGGGGAGGCTAACTGAAACACGGAAGGAGACAATACCGGAAGGAACC
CGCGCTATGACGGCAATAAAAAGACAGAATAAAACGCACGGTGTTGGGTCGTTTGTTCATAAACGCGGGG
TTCGGTCCCAGGGCTGGCACTCTGTCGATACCCCACCGAGACCCCATTGGGGCCAATACGCCCGCGTTTC
TTCCTTTTCCCCACCCCACCCCCCAAGTTCGGGTGAAGGCCCAGGGCTCGCAGCCAACGTCGGGGCGGCA
GGCCCTGCCATAGCCTCAGGTTACTCATATATACTTTAGATTGATTTAAAACTTCATTTTTAATTTAAAA
GGATCTAGGTGAAGATCCTTTTTGATAATCTCATGACCAAAATCCCTTAACGTGAGTTTTCGTTCCACTG
AGCGTCAGACCCCGTAGAAAAGATCAAAGGATCTTCTTGAGATCCTTTTTTTCTGCGCGTAATCTGCTGC
TTGCAAACAAAAAAACCACCGCTACCAGCGGTGGTTTGTTTGCCGGATCAAGAGCTACCAACTCTTTTTC
CGAAGGTAACTGGCTTCAGCAGAGCGCAGATACCAAATACTGTTCTTCTAGTGTAGCCGTAGTTAGGCCA
CCACTTCAAGAACTCTGTAGCACCGCCTACATACCTCGCTCTGCTAATCCTGTTACCAGTGGCTGCTGCC
AGTGGCGATAAGTCGTGTCTTACCGGGTTGGACTCAAGACGATAGTTACCGGATAAGGCGCAGCGGTCGG
GCTGAACGGGGGGTTCGTGCACACAGCCCAGCTTGGAGCGAACGACCTACACCGAACTGAGATACCTACA
GCGTGAGCTATGAGAAAGCGCCACGCTTCCCGAAGGGAGAAAGGCGGACAGGTATCCGGTAAGCGGCAGG
GTCGGAACAGGAGAGCGCACGAGGGAGCTTCCAGGGGGAAACGCCTGGTATCTTTATAGTCCTGTCGGGT
TTCGCCACCTCTGACTTGAGCGTCGATTTTTGTGATGCTCGTCAGGGGGGCGGAGCCTATGGAAAAACGC
CAGCAACGCGGCCTTTTTACGGTTCCTGGCCTTTTGCTGGCCTTTTGCTCACATGTTCTTTCCTGCGTTA
TCCCCTGATTCTGT
Features (pLannotate 1.2.2; 16 found; start..end, strand, type, name):
     86..389     +  enhancer       CMV enhancer: human cytomegalovirus immediate early enhancer
    462..479     -  promoter       CMV promoter (fragment): human cytomegalovirus (CMV) immediate early promoter
    542..593     +  promoter       CMVd2 promoter: truncated human cytomegalovirus (CMV) immediate early promoter that yields moderately reduced expression relative to the full-length promoter
    625..1914    +  CDS            KRT18: K1C18_HUMAN - Also known as CYK18. Experimental evidence at protein level: Swiss-Prot protein existence level 1. Involved in the uptake of thrombin-antithrombin complexes by hepatic cells (By similarity). When phosphorylated, plays a role in filament reorganization. Involved in the delivery of mutated CFTR to the plasma membrane. Together with KRT8, is involved in interleukin-6 (IL-6)-mediated barrier protection. From Homo sapiens (Human).
   1914..1937    +  misc_feature   MCS (fragment): multiple cloning site
   1945..2877    +  CDS            iRFP670: iRFP670 is a basic (constitutively fluorescent) near ir fluorescent protein published in 2013, derived from Rhodopseudomonas palustris CGA009. It has low acid sensitivity. It requires the cofactor biliverdin for fluorescence.
   2896..2979    +  CDS            large T antigen (fragment): large T antigen from SV40 (simian virus 40)
   3002..3123    +  polyA_signal   SV40 poly(A) signal: SV40 polyadenylation signal
   3157..3585    -  rep_origin     f1 ori (sequence partly withheld): f1 bacteriophage origin of replication; arrow indicates direction of (+) strand synthesis
   3612..3716    +  promoter       AmpR promoter: bla
   3718..4075    +  promoter       SV40 promoter: SV40 enhancer and early promoter
   4110..4904    +  CDS            NeoR/KanR: aminoglycoside phosphotransferase from Tn5; aph(3')-II (or nptII); confers resistance to neomycin, kanamycin, and G418 (Geneticin®)
   4925..5077    +  CDS            ble (fragment): BLE_KLEPN - Experimental evidence at protein level: Swiss-Prot protein existence level 1. Binding protein with a strong affinity to the bleomycin family of antibiotics. Binds to CL990; an antimitotic-antibiotic compound. From Klebsiella pneumoniae.
   5136..5183    +  polyA_signal   HSV TK poly(A) signal: herpes simplex virus thymidine kinase polyadenylation signal (Cole and Stacy, 1985)
   5274..5290    -  polyA_signal   bGH poly(A) signal (fragment): bovine growth hormone polyadenylation signal
   5512..6100    +  rep_origin     ori: high-copy-number ColE1/pMB1/pBR322/pUC origin of replication
