[The description below was written by a language model from this plasmid's Addgene catalogue record and pLannotate feature annotations shown in this document.]
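Description:
pKeratin-iRFP670-N1 is a 6,189 nt mammalian expression plasmid built on an N1-type backbone, in which the gene of interest sits upstream of the fluorescent protein so that the reporter is fused to its C-terminus. It is propagated in bacteria from a high-copy ColE1/pUC-type origin and selected with kanamycin. The resistance cassette is the dual-purpose NeoR/KanR gene (Tn5 aminoglycoside phosphotransferase), preceded by both a bacterial bla promoter and the SV40 enhancer/early promoter and followed by the HSV TK polyadenylation signal. The same gene can therefore confer kanamycin resistance in E. coli and G418 resistance in transfected mammalian cells. An f1 phage origin is also present. The short annotated fragments of ble, bGH poly(A) and SV40 large T antigen appear to be backbone remnants or partial matches rather than functional units.

The expression cassette is driven by the human cytomegalovirus immediate early enhancer and promoter. It encodes a keratin open reading frame joined through a short stretch of residual multiple cloning site to iRFP670, and it ends with the SV40 polyadenylation signal. iRFP670 is a constitutively fluorescent near-infrared protein derived from a Rhodopseudomonas palustris bacteriophytochrome, and it needs biliverdin as a cofactor. The catalogue entry lists the insert species as mouse, whereas the automated annotation matches the keratin sequence to human KRT18 (keratin 18); the record does not resolve this discrepancy. The fusion labels keratin intermediate filaments in mammalian cells. It was deposited with a study that quantitatively compared near-infrared fluorescent proteins, so it plausibly served to test how iRFP670 performs as a fusion tag on a cytoskeletal protein.
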