Addgene plasmid #197232: pKeratin-iRFP670-N1
Purpose: Expresses the fusion protein of Keratin-iRFP670 in mammalian cells
Depositing lab: Kiryl Piatkevich. Depositing organization: Westlake University. Publication: Quantitative assessment of near-infrared fluorescent proteins. Zhang H, Papadaki S, Sun X, Wang X, Drobizhev M, Yao L, Rehbock M, Koster RW, Wu L, Namikawa K, Piatkevich KD. Nat Methods. 2023 Sep 4. doi: 10.1038/s41592-023-01975-z. PubMed 37666982.
Backbone
  Vector backbone: pN1
  Vector type: Mammalian Expression
Growth in bacteria
  Bacterial resistance: Kanamycin, 50 μg/mL
  Growth temperature: 37°C
  Growth strain: NEB Stable
  Copy number: High Copy
Gene/Insert
  Gene/Insert name: Keratin-iRFP670
  Species: M. musculus (mouse)
  Cloning method: Gibson Cloning
Terms and licenses: Academic/Nonprofit Terms; Industry Terms: Not Available to Industry
Depositor comments: Please visit https://www.researchsquare.com/article/rs-797586/v1 for preprint.
How to cite: pKeratin-iRFP670-N1 was a gift from Kiryl Piatkevich (Addgene plasmid # 197232 ; http://n2t.net/addgene:197232 ; RRID:Addgene_197232)
